Addgene plasmid #107622: Gsp_collagen
Purpose: In situ hybridization and RNAi studies in planarians
Depositing lab: Alejandro Sánchez. Depositing organization: Stowers Institute for Medical Research. Publication: Hands-On Classroom Activities for Exploring Regeneration and Stem Cell Biology with Planarians. Accorsi A, Williams MM, Ross EJ, Robb SMC, Elliott SA, Tu KC, Sanchez Alvarado A. The American Biology Teacher 79(3):208-223. Mar 2017. 10.1525/abt.2017.79.3.208.
Backbone
  Vector backbone: pPR-T4P
  Backbone size w/o insert (bp): 2636
  Vector type: RNAi ; In situ hybridization
Growth in bacteria
  Bacterial resistance: Kanamycin, 50 μg/mL
  Growth temperature: 37°C
  Growth strain: DH5alpha
  Copy number: Unknown
Gene/Insert
  Gene/Insert name: collagen
  Species: Giardia sp.
  Insert size (bp): 1002
  Cloning method: Ligation Independent Cloning
Terms and licenses: Academic/Nonprofit Terms; Industry Terms: Not Available to Industry
How to cite: Gsp_collagen was a gift from Alejandro Sánchez (Addgene plasmid # 107622 ; http://n2t.net/addgene:107622 ; RRID:Addgene_107622)
