[The description below was written by a language model from this plasmid's Addgene catalogue record and pLannotate feature annotations shown in this document.]
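Description:
Gsp_collagen is a small bacterial plasmid built on the pPR-T4P backbone, a vector designed for producing RNA probes and double-stranded RNA for planarian work. It carries a roughly 1 kb fragment of a collagen gene, inserted by ligation-independent cloning. The catalogue lists the source species as "Giardia sp.", although the stated purpose and the "Gsp" prefix point to a planarian context; the record does not resolve this, so the species assignment should be treated with caution. The sequenced plasmid is about 3.6 kb, consistent with the listed backbone and insert sizes. It is maintained in E. coli through a high-copy ColE1/pUC-type origin and selected with kanamycin via an aminoglycoside phosphotransferase (KanR) gene.

The annotation does not label the insert itself, but it corresponds to the unannotated region between a forward T7 promoter with a short pBluescript-type polylinker remnant on one side and a reverse-oriented T7 promoter on the other. These convergent T7 promoters allow both strands of the insert to be transcribed by T7 RNA polymerase, yielding complementary RNAs that anneal into dsRNA for RNAi. T7 terminators placed just outside each promoter limit read-through into the backbone. A third T7 promoter lies further downstream in the reverse orientation, and the rrnB T1 and T2 terminators, together with short lacI and lacZα fragments, appear to be backbone remnants rather than functional units. The same insert can serve as a template for making riboprobes for in situ hybridization. The plasmid was deposited alongside classroom activities on planarian regeneration and stem cell biology, where a collagen probe or knockdown would be used.
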