Features (pLannotate 1.2.2; 12 found; start..end, strand, type, name):
     24..71      -  terminator     T7 terminator: transcription terminator for bacteriophage T7 RNA polymerase
     76..94      +  promoter       T7 promoter: promoter for bacteriophage T7 RNA polymerase
    128..174     +  misc_feature   MCS (fragment): pBluescript multiple cloning site
   1240..1258    -  promoter       T7 promoter: promoter for bacteriophage T7 RNA polymerase
   1265..1308    +  terminator     T7 terminator (fragment): transcription terminator for bacteriophage T7 RNA polymerase
   1316..1334    -  promoter       T7 promoter: promoter for bacteriophage T7 RNA polymerase
   1468..2277    +  CDS            KanR: aminoglycoside phosphotransferase; aph(3')-Ia; confers resistance to kanamycin in bacteria or G418 (Geneticin®) in eukaryotes
   2424..3012    +  rep_origin     ori: high-copy-number ColE1/pMB1/pBR322/pUC origin of replication
   3195..3287    +  CDS            lacI (fragment): lac repressor; lacI; The lac repressor binds to the lac operator to inhibit transcription in E. coli. This inhibition can be relieved by adding lactose or isopropyl-β-D-thiogalactopyranoside (IPTG).
   3342..3369    -  terminator     rrnB T2 terminator: transcription terminator T2 from the E. coli rrnB gene
   3501..3544    +  terminator     rrnB T1 terminator: Escherichia coli rrnB; transcription terminator T1 from the E. coli rrnB gene
   3591..17      -  CDS            lacZα (fragment) (across the origin): LacZα fragment of β-galactosidase; lacZ fragment
>Addgene plasmid #107622 | Gsp_collagen | addgene full sequence | sequence record 208376 | Addgene NGS Result
GTAAAACGACGGCCAGTCTTAAGCAAAAAACCCCTCAAGACCCGTTTAGAGGCCCCAAGGGGTTATGCTA
GGAAGTAATACGACTCACTATAGGGAGACCGGCAGATCTGATATCATCGATGAATTCGAGCTCCACCGCG
GTGGCGGCCGCTCTAGAACTAGTGGATCCACCGGTTCCATGGCTAGCGGCATTACCATCCCGAGGAAAAC
AAGGACCTGAAGGATTAAGTGGCCCAGAAGGTGCTTCTGGTCCACCCGGAGATGTTGGTGATCCTGGAAA
ATCTGGCCCAGGTGGGCCGCGCGGTGGTCCTGGCAGACAAGGTAGTCCAGGAGGTCCAGGGAAACAAGGA
AAAGCTGGTATTCAAGGTAAACCTGGGCCTGCTGGAAAACCTGGACCTCTTGGTCCTCAAGGAGTTACAG
GTTTAGATGGATCAGGTGGTCGAAAAGGTCCTTTAGGTTTAAGAGGTCCAGTAGGTCCAAAAGGTAAACC
CGGAGCTCCTGGTACTGATGGAAAAGTTGGTACATCTGGTCCTGACGGCTATCCTGGATATTTGGGTCCA
CCAGGACCCTCGGGTCCACAGGGGATAACAGGAAAACCAGGAAAAAAAGGTCCTCCAGGAAATCGTGGTC
CAATAGGAGATAATGGAGAAATGGGCAAACCTGGTCCGGTCGGTGTAGTTGGAGATCCTGGAATTACTGG
TCCAGTAGGTCCACGAGGTGACCCTGGACCTCCTGGTAGTAAAGGAGCTGCAGGCAGTCCAGGTAAAGAT
GGAACAAGTGGTGGGAAAGGATATGATGGCCAAGGAGGAACTAGCGGAAAATCAGGAAAGTTAGGAACTC
CTGGTGATAAAGGTGCAGATGGTAAGCCTGGACCAGGCGGTGTACTTGGAGATGTTGGTTTGAGAGGAGC
AAAAGGAAAAAAAGGAAAAGATGGAGTACCAGGACGTGAAGGAAGACCGGGTCCTAGAGGTGCAAAAGGT
GTAAAAGGACCAAAAGGAGTCCCTGGATATCCAGGATTAATAGGGATAGAAGGAGATCCAGGACCACCAG
GTTTTCCTGGTCCAGATGGGCCTGTTGGACCTAAGGGTCCTGATGGAATACAAGGTCCAGTTGGAATAAC
TGGTCCCCGTGGTGATCCTGGAATACCAGGAGCTATTGGTCCAACTGGTCTTTCGGGTAAGAAAGGTTCA
AATGGTCCTTTAGGCGGGTAGAATTGGCCGGGCCCGGTACCCAATTCGCCCTATAGTGAGTCGTATTACT
TCCACATAACCCCTTGGGGCCTCTAAACGGGTCTTGAGGGGTTTTTTGAGGATCCCCTATAGTGAGTCGT
ATTACATGGTCATAGCTGTTTCCTGGCAGCTCTGGCCCGTGTCTCAAAATCTCTGATGTTACATTGCACA
AGATAAAAATATATCATCATGAACAATAAAACTGTCTGCTTACATAAACAGTAATACAAGGGGTGTTATG
AGCCATATTCAACGGGAAACGTCGAGGCCGCGATTAAATTCCAACATGGATGCTGATTTATATGGGTATA
AATGGGCTCGCGATAATGTCGGGCAATCAGGTGCGACAATCTATCGCTTGTATGGGAAGCCCGATGCGCC
AGAGTTGTTTCTGAAACATGGCAAAGGTAGCGTTGCCAATGATGTTACAGATGAGATGGTCAGACTAAAC
TGGCTGACGGAATTTATGCCTCTTCCGACCATCAAGCATTTTATCCGTACTCCTGATGATGCATGGTTAC
TCACCACTGCGATCCCCGGAAAAACAGCATTCCAGGTATTAGAAGAATATCCTGATTCAGGTGAAAATAT
TGTTGATGCGCTGGCAGTGTTCCTGCGCCGGTTGCATTCGATTCCTGTTTGTAATTGTCCTTTTAACAGC
GATCGCGTATTTCGTCTCGCTCAGGCGCAATCACGAATGAATAACGGTTTGGTTGATGCGAGTGATTTTG
ATGACGAGCGTAATGGCTGGCCTGTTGAACAAGTCTGGAAAGAAATGCATAAACTTTTGCCATTCTCACC
GGATTCAGTCGTCACTCATGGTGATTTCTCACTTGATAACCTTATTTTTGACGAGGGGAAATTAATAGGT
TGTATTGATGTTGGACGAGTCGGAATCGCAGACCGATACCAGGATCTTGCCATCCTATGGAACTGCCTCG
GTGAGTTTTCTCCTTCATTACAGAAACGGCTTTTTCAAAAATATGGTATTGATAATCCTGATATGAATAA
ATTGCAGTTTCATTTGATGCTCGATGAGTTTTTCTAATCAGAATTGGTTAATTGGTTGTAACACTGGCAG
AGCATTACGCTGACTTGACGGGACGGCGCAAGCTCATGACCAAAATCCCTTAACGTGAGTTACGCGTCGT
TCCACTGAGCGTCAGACCCCGTAGAAAAGATCAAAGGATCTTCTTGAGATCCTTTTTTTCTGCGCGTAAT
CTGCTGCTTGCAAACAAAAAAACCACCGCTACCAGCGGTGGTTTGTTTGCCGGATCAAGAGCTACCAACT
CTTTTTCCGAAGGTAACTGGCTTCAGCAGAGCGCAGATACCAAATACTGTTCTTCTAGTGTAGCCGTAGT
TAGGCCACCACTTCAAGAACTCTGTAGCACCGCCTACATACCTCGCTCTGCTAATCCTGTTACCAGTGGC
TGCTGCCAGTGGCGATAAGTCGTGTCTTACCGGGTTGGACTCAAGACGATAGTTACCGGATAAGGCGCAG
CGGTCGGGCTGAACGGGGGGTTCGTGCACACAGCCCAGCTTGGAGCGAACGACCTACACCGAACTGAGAT
ACCTACAGCGTGAGCTATGAGAAAGCGCCACGCTTCCCGAAGGGAGAAAGGCGGACAGGTATCCGGTAAG
CGGCAGGGTCGGAACAGGAGAGCGCACGAGGGAGCTTCCAGGGGGAAACGCCTGGTATCTTTATAGTCCT
GTCGGGTTTCGCCACCTCTGACTTGAGCGTCGATTTTTGTGATGCTCGTCAGGGGGGCGGAGCCTATGGA
AAAACGCCAGCAACGCGGCCTTTTTACGGTTCCTGGCCTTTTGCTGGCCTTTTGCTCACATGTTCTTTCC
TGCGTTATCCCCTGATTCTGTGGATAACCGTATTACCGCCTTTGAGTGAGCTGATACCGCTCGCCGCAGC
CGAACGACCGAGCGCAGCGAGTCAGTGAGCGAGGAAGCGGAAGAGCGCCCAATACGCAAACCGCCTCTCC
CCGCGCGTTGGCCGATTCATTAATGCAGCTGGCACGACAGGTTTCCCGACTGGAAAGCGGGCAGTGAGCG
CAACGCAATTAATACGCGTACCGCTAGCCAGGAAGAGTTTGTAGAAACGCAAAAAGGCCATCCGTCAGGA
TGGCCTTCTGCTTAGTTTGATGCCTGGCAGTTTATGGCGGGCGTCCTGCCCGCCACCCTCCGGGCCGTTG
CTTCACAACGTTCAAATCCGCTCCCGGCGGATTTGTCCTACTCAGGAGAGCGTTCACCGACAAACAACAG
ATAAAACGAAAGGCCCAGTCTTCCGACTGAGCCTTTCGTTTTATTTGATGCCTGGCAGTTCCCTACTCTC
GCGTTAACGCTAGCATGGATGTTTTCCCAGTCACGACGTT
