>Addgene plasmid #107622 | Gsp_collagen | depositor partial sequence | sequence record 202978 | Insert Sequence
AGGAAAACAAGGACCTGAAGGATTAAGTGGCCCAGAAGGTGCTTCTGGTCCACCCGGAGATGTTGGTGAT
CCTGGAAAATCTGGCCCAGGTGGGCCGCGCGGTGGTCCTGGCAGACAAGGTAGTCCAGGAGGTCCAGGGA
AACAAGGAAAATCTGGTATTCAAGGTAAACCTGGGCCTGCTGGAAAACCTGGACCTCTTGGTCCTCAAGG
AGTTACAGGTTTAGATGGATCAGGTGGTCGAAAAGGTCCTTTAGGTTTAAGAGGTCCAGTAGGTCCAAAA
GGTAAACCCGGAGCTCCTGGTACTGATGGAAAAGTTGGTACATCTGGTCCTGACGGCTATCCTGGATATT
TGGGTCCACCAGGACCCTCGGGTCCACAGGGGATAACAGGAAAACCAGGAAAAAAAGGTCCTCCAGGAAA
TCGTGGTCCAATAGGAGATAATGGAGAAATGGGCAAACCTGGTCCGGTCGGTGTGGTTGGAGATCCTGGA
ATTACTGGTCCAGTAGGTCCACGAGGTGACCCTGGACCTCCTGGTAGTAAAGGAGCTGCAGGCAGTCCAG
GTAAAGATGGAACAAGTGGTGGGAAAGGATATGATGGCCAAGGAGGAACTAGCGGAAAATCAGGAAAGTT
AGGAACTCCTGGTGATAAAGGTGCAGATGGTAAGCCTGGACCAGGCGGTGTACTTGGAGATGTTGGTTTG
AGAGGAGCAAAAGGAAAAAAAGGAAAAGATGGAGTACCAGGACGTGAAGGAAGACCGGGTCCTAGAGGTG
CAAAAGGTGTAAAAGGACCAAAAGGAGTCCCTGGATATCCAGGATTAATAGGGATAGAAGGAGATCCAGG
ACCACCAGGTTTTCCTGGTCCAGATGGGCCTGTTGGACCTAAGGGTCCTGATGGAATACAAGGTCCAGTT
GGAATAACTGGTCCCCGTGGTGATCCTGGAATACCAGGAGCTATTGGTCCAACTGGTCTTTCGGGTAAGA
AAGGTTCAAATGGTCCTTTAGG
